>Addgene plasmid #23489 | pDONR223-LRGUK | depositor partial sequence | sequence record 10839 | Author sequence, M13pUC-fwd
CACGATTTTATTTTGACTGATAGTGACCTGTTCGTTGCAACAAATTGATGAGCAATGCTTTTTTATAATG
CCAACTTTGTACAAAAAAGTTGGCACCATGGCGACCTCCGAGAGGGCTCTCCTGAGGACCAGAGCTGCCT
CTCTCCTGAGAGGCTTGGGCAGATCCCGAACTGGAGCCCGATCGTTACAGTTTCGCGCAGAAAAAGAGCG
TCAGCCTTGCTGGTCTTTTCCCATGGGGCAGAAGACGAAAGGCAGCTCTAACATAGCCTCCTCCTACCTG
CTCCAGCAGCTCATGCACCGCTATCAGGAGCTGGACTCGGACGGAGATGAGGACCAGGGCGAGGGCGAGG
CGGGATCCGAGGAGTCCTCAGAGTCCGAAATGCTGAATTTGGAGGAGGAATTTGATGGGGTCCTGAGAGA
GGAGGCTGTGGCCAAAGCACTCCATCACTTGGGGCGCTCAGGCTCTGGGACTGAGCAAGTCTACCTCAAT
CTAACTTTATCAGGTTGTAATTTAATTGATGTTAGCATTCTCTGTGGATATGTTCATCTACAGAAGTTGG
ATCTTTCAGCGAATAAAATTGAAGATTTATCTTGTGTGAGTTGTATGCCTTATCTCCTAGAACTTAATGC
TTCTCAAAATAATTTGACTACGTTCTTCAATTTCAAGCCACCCAAAAACCTCAAGAAAGCGGATTTTTCC
CACAACCAAATTTCTGAAATTTGTGATTTGTCAGCGTATCATGCTCTCACTAAACTAATTTTGGATGGCA
ATGAGATAGAAGAATCAGTGGACTAGAGATGTGCACACCTAATTCACCTTAGTTTGGCCACAATAGATCA
CGACATTAATGGCTTAAACAAGTTACCAATCAAAATACTTTGTTCTGAGCAATAACC
