>Addgene plasmid #23489 | pDONR223-LRGUK | addgene partial sequence | sequence record 29323 | 23489 with M13pUC-fwd
TAATGATTTTATTTTGACTGATAGTGACCTGTTCGTTGCAACAAATTGATGAGCAATGCTTTTTTATAAT
GCCAACTTTGTACAAAAAAGTTGGCACCATGGCGACCTCCGAGAGGGCTCTCCTGAGGACCAGAGCTGCC
TCTCTCCTGAGAGGCTTGGGCAGATCCCGAACTGGAGCCCGATCGTTACAGTTTCGCGCAGAAAAAGAGC
GTCAGCCTTGCTGGTCTTTTCCCATGGGGCAGAAGACGAAAGGCAGCTCTAACATAGCCTCCTCCTACCT
GCTCCAGCAGCTCATGCACCGCTATCAGGAGCTGGACTCGGACGGAGATGAGGACCAGGGCGAGGGCGAG
GCGGGATCCGAGGAGTCCTCAGAGTCCGAAATGCTGAATTTGGAGGAGGAATTTGATGGGGTCCTGAGAG
AGGAGGCTGTGGCCAAAGCACTCCATCACTTGGGGCGCTCAGGCTCTGGGACTGAGCAAGTCTACCTCAA
TCTAACTTTATCAGGTTGTAATTTAATTGATGTTAGCATTCTCTGTGGATATGTTCATCTACAGAAGTTG
GATCTTTCAGCGAAT
