>Addgene plasmid #23489 | pDONR223-LRGUK | depositor partial sequence | sequence record 46915 | Author sequence, M13-rev
GGGGATATCAGCCTGGATGGCAATAATGATTTTATTTTGACTGATAGTGACCTGTTCGTTGCAACAAATT
GATAAGCAATGCTTTCTTATAATGCCAACTTTGTACAAGAAAGTTGGCAACCTGCGGCCCTGAGGGATTG
GAGGGAGGGTGGGTTTGACGTTGGAACCTGGGCGACTGATGACTGGGACCGAGTGTTGTCTGTGTTGGTG
AGACTCTTTTTCATGTGAAAATGATTGTATAGGTAGTGCTTTCCGGGTCTCTTCGGTCTCACTGTCACTG
GCTCCTGATCCTAGGTGTGAAGAAATGCTCCCCTCCGGAGGCTGGAAAGGCAATTCTTTTGACCACGGAC
AGAACCGAAACAATGAACATTTCATGGAAACCAAGGAATCCTTCCCACTCTTTTCAGGATATGGTCCAAA
TGGAGGTTTAAAATAGTCTTCACAAAGATCAAAACTTTTCCAGAGTTCTTCTAAAGTTGTATAATAGTGT
AGACCACTGGTGAGAGGTGCTGGTACTGGACCCCTTTGAAATAGGAGTGTGTGATCAGGGCGTATCCTTC
CCATTAGAGCTTGCCGGGCTGCCTCGTGCTGTCTGTGTATAGAATCTCTTTCCGCTGGTGTTTTTTTGGC
TGAAAGTTTGGCCCAAAATTTAATGAGGTAGTTTCTGTCTGTAGAATGCAGGAAATCACCCATATTCGAA
GAAATATACTTTGTAGGATGCGCTTCAGGTTTCAGGTGGGATGTCTTTACATCTGCAGTTGTAGCCAAAC
TCTT
