[The description below was written by a language model from this plasmid's Addgene catalogue record.]
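Description:
pDONR223-LRGUK is a Gateway entry clone built on the Invitrogen pDONR223 donor backbone (about 5 kb without insert). It is propagated in E. coli as a high-copy plasmid under spectinomycin selection. The record gives no feature table, so the origin of replication and the recombination sites flanking the insert are not listed. As a product of Gateway cloning into a donor vector, the open reading frame would be expected to sit between attL-type sites, which allow transfer by LR recombination. M13 forward and reverse priming sites on either side of the insert are recorded for sequencing.

The insert is the human LRGUK open reading frame (leucine-rich repeats and guanylate kinase domain containing, also known as FLJ32786), about 2.5 kb. It carries a recorded change, G591A, and the record does not say whether this is numbered at the nucleotide or the amino-acid level. The ORF was deliberately cloned without a stop codon, so that recombination into a destination vector fuses it in frame to a C-terminal epitope tag and a stop codon supplied by that vector.

No promoter for mammalian expression is listed, and the depositors state that the plasmid should not be transfected directly. It serves as a shuttle or source clone. The ORF is meant to be moved into expression vectors, and the depositors point to a companion set of lentiviral destination vectors (the pLX301–pLX304 series) for expression in mammalian cells. The clone belongs to a kit of ORF clones associated with a study that linked MAP kinase pathway reactivation to RAF inhibitor resistance.
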