Addgene plasmid #23489: pDONR223-LRGUK
Depositing lab: William Hahn & David Root. Depositing organization: Dana-Farber Cancer Institute. Publication: COT drives resistance to RAF inhibition through MAP kinase pathway reactivation. Johannessen CM, Boehm JS, Kim SY, Thomas SR, Wardwell L, Johnson LA, Emery CM, Stransky N, Cogdill AP, Barretina J, Caponigro G, Hieronymus H, Murray RR, Salehi-Ashtiani K, Hill DE, Vidal M, Zhao JJ, Yang X, Alkan O, Kim S, Harris JL, Wilson CJ, Myer VE, Finan PM, Root DE, Roberts TM, Golub T, Flaherty KT, Dummer R, Weber BL, Sellers WR, Schlegel R, Wargo JA, Hahn WC, Garraway LA. Nature. 2010 Dec 16;468(7326):968-72. doi: 10.1038/nature09627 PubMed 21107320.
Backbone
  Vector backbone: pDONR223
  Backbone manufacturer: Invitrogen
  Backbone size w/o insert (bp): 5005
  Vector type: Gateway Donor vector
Growth in bacteria
  Bacterial resistance: Spectinomycin, 50 μg/mL
  Growth temperature: 37°C
  Growth strain: DH5alpha
  Copy number: High Copy
Gene/Insert
  Gene/Insert name: LRGUK (alt name: leucine-rich repeats and guanylate kinase domain containing;LRGUK)
  Species: H. sapiens (human)
  Insert size (bp): 2478
  Mutation: G591A
  Entrez Gene: LRGUK (a.k.a. FLJ32786)
  Cloning method: Gateway Cloning
  Sequencing primers: 5′ M13pUC-fwd; 3′ M13rev
Terms and licenses: Academic/Nonprofit Terms; Industry Terms: Not Available to Industry
Depositor comments: The ORF has no Stop codon. This design enables easy recombination into a destination vector to add an epitope tag of choice and Stop codon to the ORF. Do NOT use this plasmid directly for transfections. A set of 4 custom lentiviral vectors is available ( pLX301 (http://www.addgene.org/25895/) , pLX302 (http://www.addgene.org/25896/) , pLX303 (http://www.addgene.org/25897/) , pLX304 (http://www.addgene.org/25890/) ) to be used to express these ORFs in mammalian cells. These plasmids are not included in the kit and must be ordered separately.
How to cite: pDONR223-LRGUK was a gift from William Hahn & David Root (Addgene plasmid # 23489 ; http://n2t.net/addgene:23489 ; RRID:Addgene_23489)
